Addgene plasmid #174284: pAPM-miR30-TMEM173-ts2
Purpose: TMEM173 knockdown
Depositing lab: Jeremy Luban. Depositing organization: University of Massachusetts, Worcester. Publication: IFIH1 (MDA5) is required for innate immune detection of intron-containing RNA expressed from the HIV-1 provirus. Guney MH, Nagalekshmi K, McCauley SM, Carbone C, Aydemir O, Luban J. Proc Natl Acad Sci U S A. 2024 Jul 16;121(29):e2404349121. doi: 10.1073/pnas.2404349121. Epub 2024 Jul 10. PubMed 38985764.
Backbone
  Vector backbone: pAPM-miR30
  Vector type: Lentiviral, RNAi
  Selectable markers: Puromycin
Growth in bacteria
  Bacterial resistance: Ampicillin, 100 μg/mL
  Growth temperature: 30°C
  Growth strain: NEB Stable
  Copy number: High Copy
Gene/Insert
  Gene/Insert name: TMEM173 shRNA
  gRNA/shRNA sequence: TAAGCCAGCTTGACTGTATTGT
  Species: H. sapiens (human)
  Entrez Gene: STING1 (a.k.a. ERIS, MITA, MPYS, NET23, SAVI, STING, STING-beta, TMEM173, hMITA, hSTING)
  Promoter: SFFV
  Cloning method: Restriction Enzyme; 5′ cloning site unknown (unknown if destroyed)
Terms and licenses: Academic/Nonprofit Terms; Industry Terms: Not Available to Industry
Depositor comments: Please visit https://doi.org/10.1101/2023.11.17.567619 for bioRxiv preprint.
How to cite: pAPM-miR30-TMEM173-ts2 was a gift from Jeremy Luban (Addgene plasmid # 174284 ; http://n2t.net/addgene:174284 ; RRID:Addgene_174284)
