[The description below was written by a language model from this plasmid's Addgene catalogue record and pLannotate feature annotations shown in this document.]
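Description:
pAPM-miR30-TMEM173-ts2 is an HIV-1-based lentiviral RNAi vector built on the pAPM-miR30 backbone to knock down human TMEM173, the gene now named STING1, which encodes the STING innate immune adaptor. In bacteria it is maintained through a high-copy ColE1/pUC-type origin and selected with ampicillin via the β-lactamase gene; a fragment of the pBR322 bom region is also present. The sequenced plasmid is about 6.3 kb.

The transfer-vector portion begins with a CMV enhancer/promoter placed directly upstream of a truncated 5' LTR, an arrangement that drives genomic RNA synthesis in packaging cells; an SV40 enhancer/early promoter lies just upstream of it. This is followed by the Ψ packaging signal running into a gag fragment, the Rev response element for Rev-dependent nuclear export, and the cPPT/CTS, which assists nuclear import of the reverse-transcribed genome. A second truncated LTR element closes the viral region; no WPRE is annotated.

The internal expression cassette uses the spleen focus-forming virus (SFFV) LTR promoter to produce a single Pol II transcript that encodes the puromycin N-acetyltransferase gene (pac) and, immediately downstream, an shRNA embedded between 5' and 3' miR-30a flanking sequences. Because the hairpin sits in a microRNA context, it is processed by the endogenous miRNA pathway, and puromycin resistance and knockdown are linked on the same transcript, so selected cells should also express the hairpin. The "ts2" in the name probably denotes one of several target sites, though the record does not say so. The associated work concerns innate immune detection of RNA expressed from the HIV-1 provirus.
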