Features (pLannotate 1.2.2; 19 found; start..end, strand, type, name):
     64..393     +  promoter       SV40 promoter: SV40 enhancer and early promoter
    405..784     +  enhancer       CMV enhancer: human cytomegalovirus immediate early enhancer
    785..984     +  promoter       CMV promoter: human cytomegalovirus (CMV) immediate early promoter
   1002..1182    +  LTR            5' LTR (truncated): truncated 5' long terminal repeat (LTR) from HIV-1
   1229..1354    +  misc_feature   HIV-1 Ψ: packaging signal of human immunodeficiency virus type 1
   1338..1676    +  CDS            HIV-1 gag (fragment): gag protein from human immunodeficiency virus 1; gag
   1851..2084    +  misc_feature   RRE: The Rev response element (RRE) of HIV-1 allows for Rev-dependent mRNA export from the nucleus to the cytoplasm.
   2461..2561    +  CDS            Rev (fragment): human immunodeficiency virus 1 (HIV-1) Rev protein; rev; enhances nuclear export of unspliced and incompletely spliced viral mRNAs
   2611..2728    +  misc_feature   cPPT/CTS: central polypurine tract and central termination sequence of HIV-1
   2865..3272    +  promoter       SFFV promoter: spleen focus-forming virus long terminal repeat (LTR) promoter
   3293..3889    +  CDS            pac: PUAC_STRAD - Protein predicted: Swiss-Prot protein existence level 4. Detoxification of puromycin. From Streptomyces alboniger.
   3914..3959    +  ncRNA          5' miR-30a (fragment): sequence upstream of the 71-nt precursor of the human miR-30a microRNA (Zeng et al., 2002) miRNA
   4029..4054    +  ncRNA          3' miR-30a (fragment): sequence downstream of the 71-nt precursor of the human miR-30a microRNA (Zeng et al., 2002) miRNA
   4084..4103    +  misc_feature   cPPT/CTS (fragment): central polypurine tract and central termination sequence of HIV-1
   4135..4315    +  LTR            5' LTR (truncated): truncated 5' long terminal repeat (LTR) from HIV-1
   4386..4974    -  rep_origin     ori: high-copy-number ColE1/pMB1/pBR322/pUC origin of replication
   5145..6005    -  CDS            AmpR: β-lactamase; bla; confers resistance to ampicillin, carbenicillin, and related antibiotics
   6006..6110    -  promoter       AmpR promoter: bla
   6169..6221    -  misc_feature   bom (fragment): basis of mobility region from pBR322
>Addgene plasmid #174284 | pAPM-miR30-TMEM173-ts2 | addgene full sequence | sequence record 343345 | Addgene NGS Result
GCTTAGGGTTAGGCGTTTTGCGCTGCTTCGCGATGTACGGGCCAGATATACGCGCTGTGGAATGTGTGTC
AGTTAGGGTGTGGAAAGTCCCCAGGCTCCCCAGCAGGCAGAAGTATGCAAAGCATGCATCTCAATTAGTC
AGCAACCAGGTGTGGAAAGTCCCCAGGCTCCCCAGCAGGCAGAAGTATGCAAAGCATGCATCTCAATTAG
TCAGCAACCATAGTCCCGCCCCTAACTCCGCCCATCCCGCCCCTAACTCCGCCCAGTTCCGCCCATTCTC
CGCCCCATGGCTGACTAATTTTTTTTATTTATGCAGAGGCCGAGGCCGCCTCTGCCTCTGAGCTATTCCA
GAAGTAGTGAGGAGGCTTTTTTGGAGGCCTAGGCTTTTGCAAAAAGCTCGCGTTGACATTGATTATTGAC
TAGTTATTAATAGTAATCAATTACGGGGTCATTAGTTCATAGCCCATATATGGAGTTCCGCGTTACATAA
CTTACGGTAAATGGCCCGCCTGGCTGACCGCCCAACGACCCCCGCCCATTGACGTCAATAATGACGTATG
TTCCCATAGTAACGCCAATAGGGACTTTCCATTGACGTCAATGGGTGGAGTATTTACGGTAAACTGCCCA
CTTGGCAGTACATCAAGTGTATCATATGCCAAGTACGCCCCCTATTGACGTCAATGACGGTAAATGGCCC
GCCTGGCATTATGCCCAGTACATGACCTTATGGGACTTTCCTACTTGGCAGTACATCTACGTATTAGTCA
TCGCTATTACCATGGTGATGCGGTTTTGGCAGTACATCAATGGGCGTGGATAGCGGTTTGACTCACGGGG
ATTTCCAAGTCTCCACCCCATTGACGTCAATGGGAGTTTGTTTTGGCACCAAAATCAACGGGACTTTCCA
AAATGTCGTAACAACTCCGCCCCATTGACGCAAATGGGCGGTAGGCGTGTACGGTGGGAGGTCTATATAA
GCAGCGCGTTTTGCCTGTACTGGGTCTCTCTGGTTAGACCAGATCTGAGCCTGGGAGCTCTCTGGCTAAC
TAGGGAACCCACTGCTTAAGCCTCAATAAAGCTTGCCTTGAGTGCTTCAAGTAGTGTGTGCCCGTCTGTT
GTGAGACTCTGGTAACTAGAGATCCCTCAGACCCTTTTAGTCAGTGTGGAAAATCTCTAGCAGTGGCGCC
CGAACAGGGACTTGAAAGCGAAAGGGAAACCAGAGGAGCTCTCTCGACGCAGGACTCGGCTTGCTGAAGC
GCGCACGGCAAGAGGCGAGGGGCGGCGACTGGTGAGTACGCCAAAAATTTTGACTAGCGGAGGCTAGAAG
GAGAGAGATGGGTGCGAGAGCGTCAGTATTAAGCGGGGGAGAATTAGATCGCGATGGGAAAAAATTCGGT
TAAGGCCAGGGGGAAAGAAAAAATATAAATTAAAACATATAGTATGGGCAAGCAGGGAGCTAGAACGATT
CGCAGTTAATCCTGGCCTGTTAGAAACATCAGAAGGCTGTAGACAAATACTGGGACAGCTACAACCATCC
CTTCAGACAGGATCAGAAGAACTTAGATCATTATATAATACAGTAGCAACCCTCTATTGTGTGCATCAAA
GGATAGAGATAAAAGACACCAAGGAAGCTTTAGACAAGATAGAGGAAGAGCAAAACAAAAGTAAGACCAC
CGCACAGCAAGCGGCCGGCCGCTGATCTTCAGACCTGGAGGAGGAGATATGAGGGACAATTGGAGAAGTG
AATTATATAAATATAAAGTAGTAAAAATTGAACCATTAGGAGTAGCACCCACCAAGGCAAAGAGAAGAGT
GGTGCAGAGAGAAAAAAGAGCAGTGGGAATAGGAGCTTTGTTCCTTGGGTTCTTGGGAGCAGCAGGAAGC
ACTATGGGCGCAGCGTCAATGACGCTGACGGTACAGGCCAGACAATTATTGTCTGGTATAGTGCAGCAGC
AGAACAATTTGCTGAGGGCTATTGAGGCGCAACAGCATCTGTTGCAACTCACAGTCTGGGGCATCAAGCA
GCTCCAGGCAAGAATCCTGGCTGTGGAAAGATACCTAAAGGATCAACAGCTCCTGGGGATTTGGGGTTGC
TCTGGAAAACTCATTTGCACCACTGCTGTGCCTTGGAATGCTAGTTGGAGTAATAAATCTCTGGAACAGA
TTTGGAATCACACGACTTGGATGGAGTGGGACAGAGAAATTAACAATTACACAAGCTTAATACACTCCTT
AATTGAAGAATCGCAAAACCAGCAAGAAAAGAATGAACAAGAATTATTGGAATTAGATAAATGGGCAAGT
TTGTGGAATTGGTTTAACATAACAAATTGGCTGTGGTATATAAAATTATTCATAATGATAGTAGGAGGCT
TGGTAGGTTTAAGAATAGTTTTTGCTGTACTTTCTATAGTGAATAGAGTTAGGCAGGGATATTCACCATT
ATCGTTTCAGACCCACCTCCCAACCCCGAGGGGACCCGACAGGCCCGAAGGAATAGAAGAAGAAGGTGGA
GAGAGAGACAGAGACAGATCCATTCGATTAGTGAACGGATCGGCACTGCGTGCGCCAATTCTGCAGACAA
ATGGCAGTATTCATCCACAATTTTAAAAGAAAAGGGGGGATTGGGGGGTACAGTGCAGGGGAAAGAATAG
TAGACATAATAGCAACAGACATACAAACTAAAGAATTACAAAAACAAATTACAAAAATTCAAAATTTTCG
GGTTTATTACAGGGACAGCAGAGATCCAGTTTGGTTAATTAACTGCAGCCCCGATAAAATAAAAGATTTT
ATTTAGTCTCCAGAAAAAGGGGGGAATGAAAGACCCCACCTGTAGGTTTGGCAAGCTAGCTGCAGTAACG
CCATTTTGCAAGGCATGGAAAAATACCAAACCAAGAATAGAGAAGTTCAGATCAAGGGCGGGTACATGAA
AATAGCTAACGTTGGGCCAAACAGGATATCTGCGGTGAGCAGTTTCGGCCCCGGCCCGGGGCCAAGAACA
GATGGTCACCGCAGTTTCGGCCCCGGCCCGAGGCCAAGAACAGATGGTCCCCAGATATGGCCCAACCCTC
AGCAGTTTCTTAAGACCCATCAGATGTTTCCAGGCTCCCCCAAGGACCTGAAATGACCCTGCGCCTTATT
TGAATTAACCAATCAGCCTGCTTCTCGCTTCTGTTCGCGCGCTTCTGCTTCCCGAGCTCTATAAAAGAGC
TCACAACCCCTCACTCGGCGCGCCAGTCCTCCGACAGACTGAGTCGCCCGGGGGTCTAGAACGCGTGCCG
CCATGACCGAATACAAACCTACCGTGAGGCTGGCTACAAGAGATGATGTCCCAAGGGCTGTGAGAACACT
GGCCGCCGCTTTTGCCGATTACCCTGCCACACGCCACACTGTGGACCCAGATCGGCATATCGAGAGAGTG
ACTGAGCTGCAGGAACTGTTCCTGACCCGAGTGGGCCTGGACATTGGGAAGGTCTGGGTCGCAGACGATG
GAGCAGCTGTGGCTGTCTGGACCACACCAGAGAGCGTGGAAGCCGGAGCTGTCTTTGCAGAGATCGGCCC
TAGAATGGCAGAACTGAGCGGCTCCAGGCTGGCAGCACAGCAGCAGATGGAGGGACTGCTGGCCCCACAC
AGGCCTAAGGAACCAGCATGGTTCCTGGCTACCGTGGGGGTCTCTCCTGACCATCAGGGCAAAGGACTGG
GAAGTGCTGTGGTCCTGCCAGGAGTGGAGGCTGCAGAACGAGCTGGAGTCCCTGCATTTCTGGAGACCTC
TGCTCCACGAAACCTGCCCTTCTATGAACGGCTGGGCTTTACTGTGACCGCAGATGTGGAGGTCCCCGAA
GGACCTAGGACCTGGTGCATGACACGCAAACCCGGCGCCTGAGCGATCGCCGCGGCCGCCTTCTTAACCC
AACAGAAGGCTCGAGAAGGTATATTGCTGTTGACAGTGAGCGCCAATACAGTCAAGCTGGCTTATAGTGA
AGCCACAGATGTATAAGCCAGCTTGACTGTATTGTTGCCTACTGCCTCGGACTTCAAGGGGCTAGAATTC
GGCAGCTGTAGATCTTAGCCACTTTTTAAAAGAAAAGGGGGGACTGGAAGGGCTAACTGCATCCGGACTG
TACTGGGTCTCTCTGGTTAGACCAGATCTGAGCCTGGGAGCTCTCTGGCTAACTAGGGAACCCACTGCTT
AAGCCTCAATAAAGCTTGCCTTGAGTGCTTCAAGTAGTGTGTGCCCGTCTGTTGTGTGACTCTGGTAACT
AGAGATCCCTCAGACCCTTTTAGTCAGTGTGGAAAATCTCTAGCAGGGCCCGTTTCATGTGAGCAAAAGG
CCAGCAAAAGGCCAGGAACCGTAAAAAGGCCGCGTTGCTGGCGTTTTTCCATAGGCTCCGCCCCCCTGAC
GAGCATCACAAAAATCGACGCTCAAGTCAGAGGTGGCGAAACCCGACAGGACTATAAAGATACCAGGCGT
TTCCCCCTGGAAGCTCCCTCGTGCGCTCTCCTGTTCCGACCCTGCCGCTTACCGGATACCTGTCCGCCTT
TCTCCCTTCGGGAAGCGTGGCGCTTTCTCATAGCTCACGCTGTAGGTATCTCAGTTCGGTGTAGGTCGTT
CGCTCCAAGCTGGGCTGTGTGCACGAACCCCCCGTTCAGCCCGACCGCTGCGCCTTATCCGGTAACTATC
GTCTTGAGTCCAACCCGGTAAGACACGACTTATCGCCACTGGCAGCAGCCACTGGTAACAGGATTAGCAG
AGCGAGGTATGTAGGCGGTGCTACAGAGTTCTTGAAGTGGTGGCCTAACTACGGCTACACTAGAAGAACA
GTATTTGGTATCTGCGCTCTGCTGAAGCCAGTTACCTTCGGAAAAAGAGTTGGTAGCTCTTGATCCGGCA
AACAAACCACCGCTGGTAGCGGTGGTTTTTTTGTTTGCAAGCAGCAGATTACGCGCAGAAAAAAAGGATC
TCAAGAAGATCCTTTGATCTTTTCTACGGGGTCTGACGCTCAGTGGAACGAAAACTCACGTTAAGGGATT
TTGGTCATGAGATTATCAAAAAGGATCTTCACCTAGATCCTTTTAAATTAAAAATGAAGTTTTAAATCAA
TCTAAAGTATATATGAGTAAACTTGGTCTGACAGTTACCAATGCTTAATCAGTGAGGCACCTATCTCAGC
GATCTGTCTATTTCGTTCATCCATAGTTGCCTGACTCCCCGTCGTGTAGATAACTACGATACGGGAGGGC
TTACCATCTGGCCCCAGTGCTGCAATGATACCGCGAGACCCACGCTCACCGGCTCCAGATTTATCAGCAA
TAAACCAGCCAGCCGGAAGGGCCGAGCGCAGAAGTGGTCCTGCAACTTTATCCGCCTCCATCCAGTCTAT
TAATTGTTGCCGGGAAGCTAGAGTAAGTAGTTCGCCAGTTAATAGTTTGCGCAACGTTGTTGCCATTGCT
ACAGGCATCGTGGTGTCACGCTCGTCGTTTGGTATGGCTTCATTCAGCTCCGGTTCCCAACGATCAAGGC
GAGTTACATGATCCCCCATGTTGTGCAAAAAAGCGGTTAGCTCCTTCGGTCCTCCGATCGTTGTCAGAAG
TAAGTTGGCCGCAGTGTTATCACTCATGGTTATGGCAGCACTGCATAATTCTCTTACTGTCATGCCATCC
GTAAGATGCTTTTCTGTGACTGGTGAGTACTCAACCAAGTCATTCTGAGAATAGTGTATGCGGCGACCGA
GTTGCTCTTGCCCGGCGTCAATACGGGATAATACCGCGCCACATAGCAGAACTTTAAAAGTGCTCATCAT
TGGAAAACGTTCTTCGGGGCGAAAACTCTCAAGGATCTTACCGCTGTTGAGATCCAGTTCGATGTAACCC
ACTCGTGCACCCAACTGATCTTCAGCATCTTTTACTTTCACCAGCGTTTCTGGGTGAGCAAAAACAGGAA
GGCAAAATGCCGCAAAAAAGGGAATAAGGGCGACACGGAAATGTTGAATACTCATACTCTTCCTTTTTCA
ATATTATTGAAGCATTTATCAGGGTTATTGTCTCATGAGCGGATACATATTTGAATGTATTTAGAAAAAT
AAACAAATAGGGGTTCCGCGCACATTTCCCCGAAAAGTGCCACCTGACGTCGACGGATCGGGAGATCTCC
CGATCCCCTATGGTGCACTCTCAGTACAATCTGCTCTGATGCCGCATAGTTAAGCCAGTATCTGCTCCCT
GCTTGTGTGTTGGAGGTCGCTGAGTAGTGCGCGAGCAAAATTTAAGCTACAACAAGGCAAGGCTTGACCG
ACAATTGCATGAAGAATCT
